>Addgene plasmid #87341 | pEGFP-C1-Nup35-mut | addgene full sequence | sequence record 177620 | Addgene NGS Result
AGAGGCCGAGGCCGCCTCGGCCTCTGAGCTATTCCAGAAGTAGTGAGGAGGCTTTTTTGGAGGCCTAGGC
TTTTGCAAAGATCGATCAAGAGACAGGATGAGGATCGTTTCGCATGATTGAACAAGATGGATTGCACGCA
GGTTCTCCGGCCGCTTGGGTGGAGAGGCTATTCGGCTATGACTGGGCACAACAGACAATCGGCTGCTCTG
ATGCCGCCGTGTTCCGGCTGTCAGCGCAGGGGCGCCCGGTTCTTTTTGTCAAGACCGACCTGTCCGGTGC
CCTGAATGAACTGCAAGACGAGGCAGCGCGGCTATCGTGGCTGGCCACGACGGGCGTTCCTTGCGCAGCT
GTGCTCGACGTTGTCACTGAAGCGGGAAGGGACTGGCTGCTATTGGGCGAAGTGCCGGGGCAGGATCTCC
TGTCATCTCACCTTGCTCCTGCCGAGAAAGTATCCATCATGGCTGATGCAATGCGGCGGCTGCATACGCT
TGATCCGGCTACCTGCCCATTCGACCACCAAGCGAAACATCGCATCGAGCGAGCACGTACTCGGATGGAA
GCCGGTCTTGTCGATCAGGATGATCTGGACGAAGAGCATCAGGGGCTCGCGCCAGCCGAACTGTTCGCCA
GGCTCAAGGCGAGCATGCCCGACGGCGAGGATCTCGTCGTGACCCATGGCGATGCCTGCTTGCCGAATAT
CATGGTGGAAAATGGCCGCTTTTCTGGATTCATCGACTGTGGCCGGCTGGGTGTGGCGGACCGCTATCAG
GACATAGCGTTGGCTACCCGTGATATTGCTGAAGAGCTTGGCGGCGAATGGGCTGACCGCTTCCTCGTGC
TTTACGGTATCGCCGCTCCCGATTCGCAGCGCATCGCCTTCTATCGCCTTCTTGACGAGTTCTTCTGAGC
GGGACTCTGGGGTTCGAAATGACCGACCAAGCGACGCCCAACCTGCCATCACGAGATTTCGATTCCACCG
CCGCCTTCTATGAAAGGTTGGGCTTCGGAATCGTTTTCCGGGACGCCGGCTGGATGATCCTCCAGCGCGG
GGATCTCATGCTGGAGTTCTTCGCCCACCCTAGGGGGAGGCTAACTGAAACACGGAAGGAGACAATACCG
GAAGGAACCCGCGCTATGACGGCAATAAAAAGACAGAATAAAACGCACGGTGTTGGGTCGTTTGTTCATA
AACGCGGGGTTCGGTCCCAGGGCTGGCACTCTGTCGATACCCCACCGAGACCCCATTGGGGCCAATACGC
CCGCGTTTCTTCCTTTTCCCCACCCCACCCCCCAAGTTCGGGTGAAGGCCCAGGGCTCGCAGCCAACGTC
GGGGCGGCAGGCCCTGCCATAGCCTCAGGTTACTCATATATACTTTAGATTGATTTAAAACTTCATTTTT
AATTTAAAAGGATCTAGGTGAAGATCCTTTTTGATAATCTCATGACCAAAATCCCTTAACGTGAGTTTTC
GTTCCACTGAGCGTCAGACCCCGTAGAAAAGATCAAAGGATCTTCTTGAGATCCTTTTTTTCTGCGCGTA
ATCTGCTGCTTGCAAACAAAAAAACCACCGCTACCAGCGGTGGTTTGTTTGCCGGATCAAGAGCTACCAA
CTCTTTTTCCGAAGGTAACTGGCTTCAGCAGAGCGCAGATACCAAATACTGTTCTTCTAGTGTAGCCGTA
GTTAGGCCACCACTTCAAGAACTCTGTAGCACCGCCTACATACCTCGCTCTGCTAATCCTGTTACCAGTG
GCTGCTGCCAGTGGCGATAAGTCGTGTCTTACCGGGTTGGACTCAAGACGATAGTTACCGGATAAGGCGC
AGCGGTCGGGCTGAACGGGGGGTTCGTGCACACAGCCCAGCTTGGAGCGAACGACCTACACCGAACTGAG
ATACCTACAGCGTGAGCTATGAGAAAGCGCCACGCTTCCCGAAGGGAGAAAGGCGGACAGGTATCCGGTA
AGCGGCAGGGTCGGAACAGGAGAGCGCACGAGGGAGCTTCCAGGGGGAAACGCCTGGTATCTTTATAGTC
CTGTCGGGTTTCGCCACCTCTGACTTGAGCGTCGATTTTTGTGATGCTCGTCAGGGGGGCGGAGCCTATG
GAAAAACGCCAGCAACGCGGCCTTTTTACGGTTCCTGGCCTTTTGCTGGCCTTTTGCTCACATGTTCTTT
CCTGCGTTATCCCCTGATTCTGTGGATAACCGTATTACCGCCATGCATTAGTTATTAATAGTAATCAATT
ACGGGGTCATTAGTTCATAGCCCATATATGGAGTTCCGCGTTACATAACTTACGGTAAATGGCCCGCCTG
GCTGACCGCCCAACGACCCCCGCCCATTGACGTCAATAATGACGTATGTTCCCATAGTAACGCCAATAGG
GACTTTCCATTGACGTCAATGGGTGGAGTATTTACGGTAAACTGCCCACTTGGCAGTACATCAAGTGTAT
CATATGCCAAGTACGCCCCCTATTGACGTCAATGACGGTAAATGGCCCGCCTGGCATTATGCCCAGTACA
TGACCTTATGGGACTTTCCTACTTGGCAGTACATCTACGTATTAGTCATCGCTATTACCATGGTGATGCG
GTTTTGGCAGTACATCAATGGGCGTGGATAGCGGTTTGACTCACGGGGATTTCCAAGTCTCCACCCCATT
GACGTCAATGGGAGTTTGTTTTGGCACCAAAATCAACGGGACTTTCCAAAATGTCGTAACAACTCCGCCC
CATTGACGCAAATGGGCGGTAGGCGTGTACGGTGGGAGGTCTATATAAGCAGAGCTGGTTTAGTGAACCG
TCAGATCCGCTAGCGCTACCGGTCGCCACCATGGTGAGCAAGGGCGAGGAGCTGTTCACCGGGGTGGTGC
CCATCCTGGTCGAGCTGGACGGCGACGTAAACGGCCACAAGTTCAGCGTGTCCGGCGAGGGCGAGGGCGA
TGCCACCTACGGCAAGCTGACCCTGAAGTTCATCTGCACCACCGGCAAGCTGCCCGTGCCCTGGCCCACC
CTCGTGACCACCCTGACCTACGGCGTGCAGTGCTTCAGCCGCTACCCCGACCACATGAAGCAGCACGACT
TCTTCAAGTCCGCCATGCCCGAAGGCTACGTCCAGGAGCGCACCATCTTCTTCAAGGACGACGGCAACTA
CAAGACCCGCGCCGAGGTGAAGTTCGAGGGCGACACCCTGGTGAACCGCATCGAGCTGAAGGGCATCGAC
TTCAAGGAGGACGGCAACATCCTGGGGCACAAGCTGGAGTACAACTACAACAGCCACAACGTCTATATCA
TGGCCGACAAGCAGAAGAACGGCATCAAGGTGAACTTCAAGATCCGCCACAACATCGAGGACGGCAGCGT
GCAGCTCGCCGACCACTACCAGCAGAACACCCCCATCGGCGACGGCCCCGTGCTGCTGCCCGACAACCAC
TACCTGAGCACCCAGTCCGCCCTGAGCAAAGACCCCAACGAGAAGCGCGATCACATGGTCCTGCTGGAGT
TCGTGACCGCCGCCGGGATCACTCTCGGCATGGACGAGCTGTACAAGTCCGGACTCAGATCTCGAGACGC
AGCCTTTGCAGTGGAACCTCAGGGGCCCGCGTTAGGATCTGAACCAATGATGCTGGGTTCACCCACATCT
CCAAAGCCAGGAGTTAATGCCCAGTTCTTACCTGGATTTTTAATGGGGGATTTGCCAGCTCCGGTGACTC
CACAACCTCGATCAATTAGTGGCCCTTCAGTAGGAGTAATGGAAATGAGATCACCTTTACTTGCAGGTGG
GTCACCACCACAACCAGTTGTACCAGCTCATAAAGATAAAAGTGGCGCTCCACCAGTTAGAAGTATATAT
GATGACATTTCTAGCCCAGGACTTGGATCAACACCTTTAACTTCAAGAAGACAGCCAAACATTTCAGTAA
TGCAGAGTCCTCTTGTTGGAGTTACATCTACTCCTGGAACAGGGCAAAGTATGTTTAGTCCAGCAAGTAT
CGGTCAGCCACGAAAGACGACATTATCTCCTGCCCAGTTGGATCCTTTTTATACTCAAGGAGATTCTTTG
ACTTCAGAAGATCACCTCGATGACTCTTGGGTGACTGTATTTGGGTTTCCTCAAGCATCTGCTTCCTACA
TATTACTACAATTTGCACAGTATGGGAATATCTTAAAACATGTGATGTCTAATACAGGAAATTGGATGCA
TATTCGTTATCAATCTAAACTGCAGGCTCGGAAAGCCTTAAGCAAAGATGGGAGGATTTTTGGAGAATCC
ATCATGATTGGTGTAAAACCATGTATTGACAAAAGTGTTATGGAAAGCAGTGACAGATGTGCTTTATCAT
CTCCATCTTTAGCCTTTACACCACCAATCAAAACTCTAGGTACACCAACACAACCTGGAAGTACTCCTAG
GATTTCTACCATGAGACCTCTTGCTACAGCATACAAAGCCTCTACTAGTGATTATCAGGTTATTTCTGAC
AGACAAACGCCAAAAAAAGATGAAAGTCTTGTATCCAAAGCAATGGAGTACATGTTTGGCTGGTAGGAAT
TCTGCAGTCGACGGTACCGCGGGCCCGGGATCCACCGGATCTAGATAACTGATCATAATCAGCCATACCA
CATTTGTAGAGGTTTTACTTGCTTTAAAAAACCTCCCACACCTCCCCCTGAACCTGAAACATAAAATGAA
TGCAATTGTTGTTGTTAACTTGTTTATTGCAGCTTATAATGGTTACAAATAAAGCAATAGCATCACAAAT
TTCACAAATAAAGCATTTTTTTCACTGCATTCTAGTTGTGGTTTGTCCAAACTCATCAATGTATCTTAAC
GCGTAAATTGTAAGCGTTAATATTTTGTTAAAATTCGCGTTAAATTTTTGTTAAATCAGCTCATTTTTTA
ACCAATAGGCCGAAATCGGCAAAATCCCTTATAAATCAAAAGAATAGACCGAGATAGGGT
[37 nt withheld, positions 4961-4997]
AAAGAACGTGGACTCCAACGTCAAAGG
[49 nt withheld, positions 5025-5073]
T
[91 nt withheld, positions 5075-5165]
G
[124 nt withheld, positions 5167-5290]
CAGGTGGCACTTTTCGGGGAAATGTGCGCGGAACCCCTATTTGTTTATTTTTCTAAATACATTCAAATAT
GTATCCGCTCATGAGACAATAACCCTGATAAATGCTTCAATAATATTGAAAAAGGAAGAGTCCTGAGGCG
GAAAGAACCAGCTGTGGAATGTGTGTCAGTTAGGGTGTGGAAAGTCCCCAGGCTCCCCAGCAGGCAGAAG
TATGCAAAGCATGCATCTCAATTAGTCAGCAACCAGGTGTGGAAAGTCCCCAGGCTCCCCAGCAGGCAGA
AGTATGCAAAGCATGCATCTCAATTAGTCAGCAACCATAGTCCCGCCCCTAACTCCGCCCATCCCGCCCC
TAACTCCGCCCAGTTCCGCCCATTCTCCGCCCCATGGCTGACTAATTTTTTTTATTTATGC
Features (pLannotate 1.2.2; 16 found; start..end, strand, type, name):
    114..908     +  CDS            NeoR/KanR: aminoglycoside phosphotransferase from Tn5; aph(3')-II (or nptII); confers resistance to neomycin, kanamycin, and G418 (Geneticin®)
    929..1081    +  CDS            ble (fragment): BLE_KLEPN - Experimental evidence at protein level: Swiss-Prot protein existence level 1. Binding protein with a strong affinity to the bleomycin family of antibiotics. Binds to CL990; an antimitotic-antibiotic compound. From Klebsiella pneumoniae.
   1140..1187    +  polyA_signal   HSV TK poly(A) signal: herpes simplex virus thymidine kinase polyadenylation signal (Cole and Stacy, 1985)
   1278..1294    -  polyA_signal   bGH poly(A) signal (fragment): bovine growth hormone polyadenylation signal
   1516..2104    +  rep_origin     ori: high-copy-number ColE1/pMB1/pBR322/pUC origin of replication
   2279..2582    +  enhancer       CMV enhancer: human cytomegalovirus immediate early enhancer
   2583..2786    +  promoter       CMV promoter: human cytomegalovirus (CMV) immediate early promoter
   2831..3547    +  CDS            EGFP: EGFP is a basic (constitutively fluorescent) green fluorescent protein published in 1996, derived from Aequorea victoria. It is reported to be a rapidly-maturing weak dimer with moderate acid sensitivity.
   3548..3566    +  misc_feature   MCS (fragment): multiple cloning site
   3569..4543    +  CDS            NUP35: NUP35_HUMAN - Also known as MP44, NUP53. Experimental evidence at protein level: Swiss-Prot protein existence level 1. Functions as a component of the nuclear pore complex (NPC). NPC components, collectively referred to as nucleoporins (NUPs), can play the role of both NPC structural components and of docking or interaction partners for transiently associated nuclear transport factors. May play a role in the association of MAD1 with the NPC. From Homo sapiens (Human).
   4547..4583    +  misc_feature   MCS (fragment): multiple cloning site
   4600..4684    +  CDS            large T antigen (fragment): large T antigen from SV40 (simian virus 40)
   4707..4828    +  polyA_signal   SV40 poly(A) signal: SV40 polyadenylation signal
   4862..5290    -  rep_origin     f1 ori (sequence partly withheld): f1 bacteriophage origin of replication; arrow indicates direction of (+) strand synthesis
   5317..5421    +  promoter       AmpR promoter: bla
   5423..79      +  promoter       SV40 promoter (across the origin): SV40 enhancer and early promoter
