[The description below was written by a language model from this plasmid's Addgene catalogue record and pLannotate feature annotations shown in this document.]
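Description:
pEGFP-C1-Nup35-mut is a mammalian expression plasmid built on the Clontech pEGFP-C1 backbone, carrying human NUP35 (nucleoporin 35, also known as NUP53 or MP44) fused to the C-terminus of EGFP. The sequenced record is about 5.7 kb. It replicates in E. coli at high copy from a ColE1/pUC-type origin and also carries an f1 phage origin. A single Tn5 NeoR/KanR (aminoglycoside phosphotransferase) gene provides both selections. A bacterial bla-type promoter drives it for kanamycin resistance in bacteria, and the SV40 enhancer/early promoter drives it for G418 selection in mammalian cells, with the HSV TK polyadenylation signal downstream. The short ble, bGH poly(A) and large T antigen fragments in the annotation are partial matches in the backbone, not functional cassettes.

The expression unit consists of the human CMV immediate-early enhancer and promoter, the EGFP coding sequence, a short stretch of multiple cloning site acting as a linker, the roughly 1 kb NUP35 open reading frame cloned between XhoI and EcoRI, and the SV40 poly(A) signal. This produces a constitutively expressed, N-terminally EGFP-tagged Nup35. The insert carries synonymous substitutions that leave the protein sequence unchanged but make the transcript resistant to an shRNA against NUP35; the record does not give the exact positions or the shRNA target.

This design suits knockdown-and-rescue experiments, in which endogenous Nup35 is depleted and replaced by the fluorescent fusion. The associated publication concerns a single-molecule fluorescence standard used to estimate the stoichiometry of the nuclear pore complex, which suggests the construct was used for quantitative imaging of Nup35 copy number at the pore.
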