Addgene plasmid #87341: pEGFP-C1-Nup35-mut
Purpose: To express human Nup35 in mammalian cells. It contains synonymous mutations that are not targeted by shRNA
Depositing lab: Lei Lu. Depositing organization: Nanyang Technological University. Publication: The development of a single molecule fluorescence standard and its application in estimating the stoichiometry of the nuclear pore complex. Tie HC, Madugula V, Lu L. Biochem Biophys Res Commun. 2016 Sep 30;478(4):1694-9. doi: 10.1016/j.bbrc.2016.09.005. Epub 2016 Sep 6. PubMed 27613095.
Backbone
  Vector backbone: pEGFP-C1
  Backbone manufacturer: Clontech
  Backbone size w/o insert (bp): 4731
  Vector type: Mammalian Expression
  Selectable markers: Neomycin (select with G418)
Growth in bacteria
  Bacterial resistance: Kanamycin, 50 μg/mL
  Growth temperature: 37°C
  Growth strain: DH5alpha
  Copy number: High Copy
Gene/Insert
  Gene/Insert name: NUP35 (alt name: Nucleoporin 35)
  Species: H. sapiens (human)
  Insert size (bp): 981
  Mutation: shRNA resistant changes
  GenBank ID: BC047029
  Entrez Gene: NUP35 (a.k.a. MP-44, MP44, NP44, NUP53)
  Promoter: CMV
  Tag / fusion protein: EGFP (N terminal on backbone)
  Cloning method: Restriction Enzyme; 5′ cloning site XhoI (not destroyed); 3′ cloning site EcoRI (not destroyed)
  Sequencing primers: 5′ EGFP-C
Terms and licenses: Academic/Nonprofit Terms; Industry Terms: Not Available to Industry
How to cite: pEGFP-C1-Nup35-mut was a gift from Lei Lu (Addgene plasmid # 87341 ; http://n2t.net/addgene:87341 ; RRID:Addgene_87341)
