>Addgene plasmid #87341 | pEGFP-C1-Nup35-mut | depositor partial sequence | sequence record 170353 | pEGFP-C1-Nup35-mut sequence 1050 bps
CAGCCTTTGCAGTGGAACCTCAGGGGCCCGCGTTAGGATCTGAACCAATGATGCTGGGTTCACCCACATC
TCCAAAGCCAGGAGTTAATGCCCAGTTCTTACCTGGATTTTTAATGGGGGATTTGCCAGCTCCGGTGACT
CCACAACCTCGATCAATTAGTGGCCCTTCAGTAGGAGTAATGGAAATGAGATCACCTTTACTTGCAGGTG
GGTCACCACCACAACCAGTTGTACCAGCTCATAAAGATAAAAGTGGCGCTCCACCAGTTAGAAGTATATA
TGATGACATTTCTAGCCCAGGACTTGGATCAACACCTTTAACTTCAAGAAGACAGCCAAACATTTCAGTA
ATGCAGAGTCCTCTTGTTGGAGTTACATCTACTCCTGGAACAGGGCAAAGTATGTTTAGTCCAGCAAGTA
TCGGTCAGCCACGAAAGACGACATTATCTCCTGCCCAGTTGGATCCTTTTTATACTCAAGGAGATTCTTT
GACTTCAGAAGATCACCTCGATGACTCTTGGGTGACTGTATTTGGGTTTCCTCAAGCATCTGCTTCCTAC
ATATTACTACAATTTGCACAGTATGGGAATATCTTAAAACATGTGATGTCTAATACAGGAAATTGGATGC
ATATTCGTTATCAATCTAAACTGCAGGCTCGGAAAGCCTTAAGCAAAGATGGGAGGATTTTTGGAGAATC
CATCATGATTGGTGTAAAACCATGTATTGACAAAAGTGTTATGGAAAGCAGTGACAGATGTGCTTTATCA
TCTCCATCTTTAGCCTTTACACCACCAATCAAAACTCTAGGTACACCAACACAACCTGGAAGTACTCCTA
GGATTTCTACCATGAGACCTCTTGCTACAGCATACAAAGCCTCTACTAGTGATTATCAGGTTATTTCTGA
CAGACAAACGCCAAAAAAAGATGAAAGTCTTGTATCCAAAGCAATGGAGTACATGTTTGGCTGGTAGGAA
TTCTGCAGTCGACGGTACCGCGGGCCCGGGATCCACCGGATCTAGATAACTGATCATAATCAGCCATACC
